>Addgene plasmid #13678 | pRK-Myc-Smurf2 | addgene partial sequence | sequence record 19991 | SP6 5'-ATTTAGGTGACACTATAG-3'
CACTCCAGGTCCACTGCACCTCGGTTCTATCGCCGCCACCATGGAGCAGAAGCTGATATCAGAGGAGGAT
CTGATCGATGAATTCTCTAACCCCGGAGGCCGGAGGAACGGGCCCGTCAAGCTGCGCCTGACAGTACTCT
GTGCAAAAAACCTGGTGAAAAAGGATTTTTTCCGACTTCCTGATCCATTTGCTAAGGTGGTGGTTGATGG
ATCTGGGCAATGCCATTCTACAGATACTGTGAAGAATACGCTTGATCCAAAGTGGAATCAGCATTATGAC
ATGTATATTGGAAAGTCTGATTCAGTTACGATCAGTGTATGGAATCACAAGAAGATCCATAAGAAACAAG
GTGCTGGATTTCTCGGTTGTGTTCGTCTTCTTTCCAATGCCATCAACCGCCTCAAAGACACTGGTTATCA
GAGGTTGGATTTATGCAAACTCGGGCCAAATGACAATGATACAGTTAGAGGACAGATAGTAGTAAGTCTT
CAGTCCAGAGACCGAATAGGCACAGGAGGACAAGTTGTGGACTGCAGTCGTTTATTTGATAACGATTTAC
CAGACGGCTGGGAAGAAAGGAGAACCGCCTCTGGAAGAATCCAGTATCTAAACCATATAACAAGAACTAC
GCAATGGGAGCGCCCAACACGACCGGCATCCGAATATTCTAGCCCTGGCAGACCTCTTAGCTGCTTTGTT
GATGAGAACACTCCAATTAGTGGAACAAATGGTGCAACATGTGGACAGTCTTCAGATCCCAGGCTGGCAG
