[The description below was written by a language model from this plasmid's Addgene catalogue record.]
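Description:
pRK-Myc-Smurf2 is a mammalian expression plasmid built on the pRK5 backbone (about 4.7 kb without insert) that carries the human SMURF2 coding sequence, an insert of roughly 2.2 kb. The cDNA was placed between EcoRI and HindIII sites, both of which remain intact, so the insert can be excised or transferred with the same enzymes. A Myc epitope tag supplied by the backbone sits upstream of the cloning site and is fused to the N terminus of Smurf2, allowing the expressed protein to be detected or immunoprecipitated with anti-Myc antibodies without needing a Smurf2-specific reagent. In bacteria the plasmid is maintained at high copy number and selected with ampicillin. The record does not list the promoter, polyadenylation signal or origin of replication. pRK5-family vectors generally drive expression from a CMV immediate-early promoter, and the use of an SP6 primer for 5′ sequencing suggests an SP6 promoter site upstream of the insert, but neither is stated explicitly and no feature table is available to confirm them.

Smurf2 is a HECT-type E3 ubiquitin ligase, and the associated publication concerns its role in regulating the degradation and activity of Smad proteins, the intracellular transducers of TGF-β/BMP family signalling. The construct is therefore suited to transient overexpression of tagged Smurf2 in cultured mammalian cells, for example to examine Smad binding, ubiquitination and turnover, or the effects of elevated Smurf2 on Smad-dependent signalling. No mammalian selection marker is recorded.
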