Addgene plasmid #13678: pRK-Myc-Smurf2
Depositing lab: Ying Zhang. Depositing organization: National Cancer Institute (NCI). Publication: Regulation of Smad degradation and activity by Smurf2, an E3 ubiquitin ligase. Zhang Y, Chang C, Gehling DJ, Hemmati-Brivanlou A, Derynck R. Proc Natl Acad Sci U S A. 2001 Jan 30. 98(3):974-9. 10.1073/pnas.98.3.974 PubMed 11158580.
Backbone
  Vector backbone: pRK5
  Backbone size w/o insert (bp): 4700
  Vector type: Mammalian Expression
Growth in bacteria
  Bacterial resistance: Ampicillin, 100 μg/mL
  Growth temperature: 37°C
  Growth strain: DH5alpha
  Copy number: High Copy
Gene/Insert
  Gene/Insert name: Smurf2
  Species: H. sapiens (human)
  Insert size (bp): 2241
  GenBank ID: NM_022739
  Entrez Gene: SMURF2
  Tag / fusion protein: Myc (N terminal on backbone)
  Cloning method: Restriction Enzyme; 5′ cloning site EcoRI (not destroyed); 3′ cloning site HindIII (not destroyed)
  Sequencing primers: 5′ SP6
Terms and licenses: Academic/Nonprofit Terms; Industry Terms: Not Available to Industry
How to cite: pRK-Myc-Smurf2 was a gift from Ying Zhang (Addgene plasmid # 13678 ; http://n2t.net/addgene:13678 ; RRID:Addgene_13678)
